Addgene plasmid #185869: pIPKAH
Purpose: Knocking out GPP1 and expressing a phosphoketolase pathway (Lactobacillus reuteri xfp and Methanosarcina barkeri pta)
Depositing lab: Claudia Vickers. Depositing organization: University of Queensland. Publication: Auxin-mediated induction of GAL promoters by conditional degradation of Mig1p improves sesquiterpene production in Saccharomyces cerevisiae with engineered acetyl-CoA synthesis. Hayat IF, Plan M, Ebert BE, Dumsday G, Vickers CE, Peng B. Microb Biotechnol. 2021 Nov;14(6):2627-2642. doi: 10.1111/1751-7915.13880. Epub 2021 Sep 9. PubMed 34499421.
Backbone
  Vector backbone: pUC19
  Vector type: Yeast Expression
Growth in bacteria
  Bacterial resistance: Ampicillin, 100 μg/mL
  Growth temperature: 37°C
  Growth strain: DH5alpha
  Copy number: High Copy
Gene/Insert
  Gene/Insert name: GPP1(-220,80)> PAg.TEF1>hphMX6>TAg.TEF1-PENO2> Lr.xfp>T_TPI1-PTDH3>Mb.pta>TFBA1-GPP1(754, 1400)
  Species: Synthetic
  Mutation: None
  Cloning method: Gibson Cloning
Terms and licenses: Academic/Nonprofit Terms; Industry Terms: Not Available to Industry
How to cite: pIPKAH was a gift from Claudia Vickers (Addgene plasmid # 185869 ; http://n2t.net/addgene:185869 ; RRID:Addgene_185869)
