[The description below was written by a language model from this plasmid's Addgene catalogue record and pLannotate feature annotations shown in this document.]
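Description:
pIPKAH is a yeast metabolic-engineering plasmid built by Gibson assembly to delete the Saccharomyces cerevisiae GPP1 gene while installing a heterologous phosphoketolase pathway in its place. The catalogue lists pUC19 as the backbone, and the sequenced plasmid does carry the high-copy ColE1/pUC origin and AmpR for propagation and ampicillin selection in E. coli. However, the feature table also shows a yeast 2μ origin, a TRP1 auxotrophic marker with its promoter, an f1 origin, and T3/T7 promoters flanking a lacZα remnant. These elements are more typical of a yeast episomal shuttle vector than of plain pUC19, and the record does not explain the discrepancy.

The payload is bracketed by two GPP1 homology regions, one spanning the promoter and the start of the coding sequence and the other covering the 3′ end and downstream sequence. A short GPP1 fragment and a neighbouring RPL34B fragment are annotated at the two ends of the cassette, consistent with these arms, which would direct integration by homologous recombination. Between the arms sit three expression units. The first is the hphMX6 hygromycin-resistance marker under Ashbya gossypii TEF1 promoter and terminator. The second is Lactobacillus reuteri xfp (phosphoketolase) driven by the ENO2 promoter with the TPI1 terminator. The third is Methanosarcina barkeri pta (phosphotransacetylase) driven by the TDH3 promoter with the FBA1 terminator. The annotation software matched the two enzymes to homologues from related species. The small yeast gene fragments it reports between units are probably genomic sequence carried along with the native promoter and terminator regions.

Together, the two enzymes give a route from sugar phosphates through acetyl-phosphate to acetyl-CoA. The associated work used this engineered acetyl-CoA supply to improve sesquiterpene production in yeast.
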