Features (pLannotate 1.2.2; 27 found; start..end, strand, type, name):
    458..565     -  CDS            YHX3_YEAST (fragment): Experimental evidence at protein level: Swiss-Prot protein existence level 1. From Saccharomyces cerevisiae (strain ATCC 204508 / S288c) (Baker's yeast).
    576..2984    +  CDS            xpkA: XPKA_LACPE - Experimental evidence at protein level: Swiss-Prot protein existence level 1. From Lactiplantibacillus pentosus (Lactobacillus pentosus).
   3354..3653    +  CDS            PDX1 (fragment): ODPX_YEAST - Experimental evidence at protein level: Swiss-Prot protein existence level 1. Required for anchoring dihydrolipoamide dehydrogenase (E3) to the dihydrolipoamide transacetylase (E2) core of the pyruvate dehydrogenase complexes of eukaryotes. This specific binding is essential for a functional PDH complex. From Saccharomyces cerevisiae (strain ATCC 204508 / S288c) (Baker's yeast).
   3688..3955    +  promoter       GAP promoter (fragment): S. cerevisiae TDH3; promoter for glyceraldehyde-3-phosphate dehydrogenase
   3964..4962    +  CDS            pta: PTAS_METTE - Experimental evidence at protein level: Swiss-Prot protein existence level 1. From Methanosarcina thermophila.
   5681..5965    -  CDS            RPL34B (fragment): RL34B_YEAST - Experimental evidence at protein level: Swiss-Prot protein existence level 1. Component of the ribosome, a large ribonucleoprotein complex responsible for the synthesis of proteins in the cell. The small ribosomal subunit (SSU) binds messenger RNAs (mRNAs) and translates the encoded message by selecting cognate aminoacyl-transfer RNA (tRNA) molecules. The large subunit (LSU) contains the ribosomal catalytic site termed the peptidyl transferase center (PTC), which catalyzes the formation of peptide bonds, thereby polymerizing the amino acids delivered by tRNAs into a polypeptide c
   5985..6003    -  promoter       T3 promoter: promoter for bacteriophage T3 RNA polymerase
   6046..6068    -  protein_bind   lac operator (fragment): The lac repressor binds to the lac operator to inhibit transcription in E. coli. This inhibition can be relieved by adding lactose or isopropyl-β-D-thiogalactopyranoside (IPTG). lac repressor encoded by lacI
   6072..6102    -  promoter       lac promoter: promoter for the E. coli lac operon
   6117..6138    -  protein_bind   CAP binding site: CAP binding activates transcription in the presence of cAMP. E. coli catabolite activator protein
   6151..6243    -  CDS            lacI (fragment): lac repressor; lacI; The lac repressor binds to the lac operator to inhibit transcription in E. coli. This inhibition can be relieved by adding lactose or isopropyl-β-D-thiogalactopyranoside (IPTG).
   6426..7014    -  rep_origin     ori: high-copy-number ColE1/pMB1/pBR322/pUC origin of replication
   7185..8045    -  CDS            AmpR: β-lactamase; bla; confers resistance to ampicillin, carbenicillin, and related antibiotics
   8046..8150    -  promoter       AmpR promoter: bla
   8177..9519    -  rep_origin     2μ ori: yeast 2μ plasmid origin of replication
   9587..9622    +  CDS            rop (fragment): Rop protein, which maintains plasmids at low copy number; rop
   9724..9773    +  misc_feature   bom (fragment): basis of mobility region from pBR322
   9912..10059   +  promoter       TRP1 promoter: S. cerevisiae TRP1
  10060..10734   +  CDS            TRP1: phosphoribosylanthranilate isomerase, required for tryptophan biosynthesis; S. cerevisiae TRP1; yeast auxotrophic marker
  10785..10836   +  misc_feature   bom (fragment): basis of mobility region from pBR322
  10864..11292   -  rep_origin     f1 ori (sequence partly withheld): f1 bacteriophage origin of replication; arrow indicates direction of (+) strand synthesis
  11296..11451   -  CDS            lacZα (fragment): LacZα fragment of β-galactosidase; lacZ fragment
  11459..11477   +  promoter       T7 promoter: promoter for bacteriophage T7 RNA polymerase
  11712..11792   +  CDS            GPP1 (fragment): GPP1_YEAST - Also known as RHR2 From Saccharomyces cerevisiae (strain ATCC 204508 / S288c) (Baker's yeast).
  11790..13353   +  gene           hphMX6: yeast selectable marker conferring hygromycin resistance
  13156..13353   +  terminator     TEF terminator: Ashbya gossypii TEF terminator
  13380..443     +  CDS            SPC97 (fragment) (across the origin): SPC97_YEAST - Experimental evidence at protein level: Swiss-Prot protein existence level 1. Involved in microtubule organization by the microtubule organizing center, the spindle pole body (SPB). Probably part of the microtubule attachment site at the SPB. From Saccharomyces cerevisiae (strain ATCC 204508 / S288c) (Baker's yeast).
>Addgene plasmid #185869 | pIPKAH | addgene full sequence | sequence record 370814 | Addgene NGS Result
TAGAAGGTGGATTAACAAATATAATGACAAATCGTTGCTTGTCTGACTTGATTCCACTACAGTTACAAAT
ATTTGACATTGTATATAAGTTTTGCAAGTTCATCAAATCTATGAGAGCAAAATTATGTCAACTGGACCCC
GTACTATATGAGAAACACAAAAGCGGGATGATGAAAACACTAAACGAAGGCTATCGTACAAACAATGGCG
GTCAGGAAGATGTTGGTTACCAAGAAGATGCCGCCCTGGAATTAATTCAGAAGCTGATTGAATACATTAG
CAACGCGTCCAGCATTTTTCGGAAGTGTCTCATAAACTTTACTCAAGAGTTAAGTACTGAAAAATTCGAC
TTTTATGATAGTTCAAGTGTCGACGCTGCGGGTATAGAAAGGGTTCTTTACTCTATAGTACCTCCTCGCT
CAGCATCTGCTTCTTCCCAAAGATGAACGCGGCGTTATGTCACTAACGACGTGCACCAACTTGCGGAAAG
TGGAATCCCGTTCCAAAACTGGCATCCACTAATTGATACATCTACACACCGCACGCCTTTTTTCTGAAGC
CCACTTGGATCCAAAATGGCTGTTGATTACGATTCCAAGAAGTATTTGGAAAGTGTTGATGCTTACTGGC
GTGCAGCTAACTACCTTTCAGTTGGTACTTTGTTCTTAATGGGTGATCCATTATTACGCCAACCATTAAA
GGCTGAAGACGTTAAGCCTAAGCCAATTGGTCACTGGGGTACTATTGTTCCTCAAAACTTCATTTACGCA
CACTTAAACCGTGTAATTAAGAAGTATGACCTTGATATGTTCTACATTGAAGGTTCAGGTCACGGTGGTC
AAGTTATGGTTAACAACTCATACTTGGATGGTTCATACACTGAAATTTATCCTGAATACACACAAGACAC
TAAGGGAATGGCTAAGTTATTCAAGCACTTCTCATTCCCAGGCGGTACTGCATCTCACGCCGCACCTGAA
ACTCCAGGTTCAATCCACGAAGGTGGGGAACTTGGTTACTCACTTTCACACGGTGTAGGTGCTATCTTAG
ATAACCCTGATGTTATCGCCGCTGTTGAAATTGGTGATGGTGAAGCTGAAACTGGTCCATTAATGGCATC
ATGGTTCTCAGACAAGTTCATCAACCCAATCAAGGATGGTGCGGTATTACCAATCATCCAAGTTAACGGA
TTCAAGATTTCTAACCCTACTATTCTTTCACGGATGAGTGACGAAGAACTTACTAAGTACTTTGAAGGTA
TGGGCTGGAAGCCATACTTCGTATCAGCTTACAAAGAAGCTGACCGTGATGGTGAATTCGATGGTTACAA
GCCACACATGGAAGTTCACGAACAAATGGCTAAGACTATGGATAAGGCTGTTGAAGAAATCAAGGCTATC
CAAAAGAACGCTCGTGAAAACAACGATGATTCATTACCACAATGGCCATTAATCATCTTCCGTGCACCTA
AGGGTTGGACTGGTCCTACTAAGGATCTTGATGGTAACCCAATCGAAAACTCATTCCGTGCTCACCAAAT
TCCTATTCCGGTATCACAAGATGACATGGAACACAAGGACATGCTTATTAACTGGATGAAGTCATACAAG
CCAGAAGAATTGTTTGACGAAAACGGTCACCCAGTTGCTCTTGTTGAAGAGAACACACCAGAAGGTAACC
GTCGTATGGCTATGAATCCTATCACTAATGGTGGTATCGATCCTAAGCCACTTGTATTACCAAACTACCG
TGACTTTGCTGTTGACGTTCAAACTCCAGGTTCTGTTGTAAAGCAAGATATGCTTGAATGGGGTAAGTAC
CTCAGCAAGATGGCTGAATTGAACCCAACTAACTTCCGTGGATTTGGTCCTGACGAATCTAAGTCAAACC
GTCTTTACGCATTCCTTGACAACCAAAAGCGTCAATGGATGGAAGGCATTCACGAACCAAACGATGAAAA
CGTTGCTCCACAAGGTCGGATGATTGATTCTCAATTATCAGAACACCAAGCTGAAGGATTCCTTGAAGGT
TACACATTAACTGGTCGTCACGGATTCTTCGCAACTTATGAAGCATTCGGTCGTGTTGTTGATTCAATGC
TTACTCAACACATGAAGTGGTTACGTAAGGCTAAGGATCTTTACTGGCGTCGTCAATACCCAGCATTGAA
CTTTGTTGATACTTCAACTGTATTCCAACAAGATCACAACGGTTACACTCACCAAGATCCAGGTCTATTG
ACTCACTTATTTGAAAAGGAACGTCCAGACCTTGTTAAGGAATACTTACCTGCTGATACTAACTCACTTA
TGGCTGTATCAAACAAGGCATTCCGTAACCAAGAATGTATCAACCTCTTTGTAACTTCAAAACACCCACG
TGCACAATGGTTCTCCATTGATGAAGCTACTGAATTAGTTGACAATGGTCTTGGCTACATCAACTGGGCA
TCTACTGACCAAGGTAGCGAACCAGATGTTGTATTTGCTTCAGCTGGTACTGAACCTACTGAAGAAGCTC
TTGCAGCTATTGACATTCTTCATGACAACTTCCCTGAATTGAAGATTCGTTACATCAACATCATTGAAAT
CATGAAGTTAATGAAGCAAGACAAGAACCCAGAAGGTTTGTCTGACGCAGAATTCAACCGTTACTTCACT
ACTGACAAGCCAGTTATCTTTGCATGGCATGGATTCCGTGACATGATCCAAGCATTGTTCTTCGATCGTG
CAAACCGTAACGTTCACATTCACTCATACGAAGAAAATGGTGACATCACCACTCCATTCGACATGCGTGT
ATTAAACGAACTTGACCGGTTCCACTTAGCTAAGGATGCTATCCAAAGCGTTCCTGGTTACGAACAAAAG
AGTGCTGCATTTGTTGCCAAGATGGACAACATGATTAACAAGCACAACCACTACATTCGTTCAGAAGGTA
AGGACTTACCAGAAGTTACTAACTGGACTTGGAAGGGTCTTAAGTAAGCTAGCGATTAATATAATTATAT
AAAAATATTATCTTCTTTTCTTTATATCTAGTGTTATGTAAAATAAATTGATGACTACGGAAAGCTTTTT
TATATTGTTTCTTTTTCATTCTGAGCCACTTAAATTTCGTGAATGTTCTTATAAGGGACGGTAGATTTAC
AAGTGATACAACAAAAAGCAAGGCGCTTTTTCTAATAAAAAGAAGAAAAGCATTTAACAATTGAACACCT
CTATATCAACGAAGAATATTACTTTGTCTCTAAATCCTTGTAAAATGTGTACGATCTCTATATGGGTTAC
TCAGAAGTGTACCGAAGACTGCATTGAAAGTTTATGTTTTTTCACTGGAGGCGTCAGCGGCCGCCTATTT
TCGAGGACCTTGTCACCTTGAGCCCAAGAGAGCCAAGATTTAAATTTTCCTATGACTTGATGCAAATTCC
CAAAGCTAATAACATGCAAGACACGTACGGTCAAGAAGACATATTTGACCTCTTAACAGGTTCAGACGCG
ACTGCCTCATCAGTAAGACCCGTTGAAAAGAACTTACCTGAAAAAAACGAATATATACTAGCGTTGAATG
TTAGCGTCAACAACAAGAAGTTTAATGACGCGGAGGCCAAGGCAAAAAGATTCCTTGATTACGTAAGGGA
GTTAGAATCATTTTGAATAAAAAACACGCTTTTTCAGTTCGAGTTTATCATTATCAATACTGCCATTTCA
AAGAATACGTAAATAATTAATAGTAGTGATTTTCCTAACTTTATTTAGTCAAAAAATTAGCCTTTTAATT
CTGCTGTAACCCGTACATGCCCAAAATAGGGGGCGGGTTACACAGAATATATAACATCGTAGGTGTCTGG
GTGAACAGTTTATTCCTGGCATCCACTAAATATAATGGAGCCCGCTTTTTAAGCTGGCATCCAGAAAAAA
AAAGAATCCCAGCACCAAAATATTGTTTTCTTCACTGCAGAAAATGGTTACTTTTTTGGAAAAGATTTCT
GAAAGAGCAAAGAAATTGAACAAAACAATTGCTTTACCTGAAACTACTGATATTAGAACTTTGCAGGCTG
CTGCTAAAGCATTAGAAAGAGGTGTTGCTAACATTGTTTTGATCGGTGACGAAGCTAACATCAAAGAGTT
GGCAGGAGATTTAGACTTGTCAAAAGCTAAAATTGTTAATCCAGAGACTTATGAGAAGAAAGATGAGTAC
ATTCAAGCATTCTATGAGTTGAGAAAACATAAGGGTATTACATTGGAATCTGCTGCTGAAATCATGAAGG
ATTACGTTTACTTTGCTGTTATGGCTGCTAAATTGAATGAAGTTGATGGTGTCGTTTCTGGTGCTGTACA
CTCTTCCTCTGATACTTTGAGACCAGCTGTTCAGATTGTTAAAACTGCTCCAGATGCTGCTTTGGCTTCT
GCTTTTTTCATTATTGCTGTTCCAGATTGTGAATATGGTTCCGAAGGTACATTCTTGTTTGCTGATTCTG
GTATGGTTGAAATGCCTTCTCCAGAAGATGTTGCAAACATTGCTATCATCTCTGCAAAGACATTCGAATT
GTTGGTCCAGGACGACCCATACGTTGCTATGTTGTCATACTCAACTAAAGGTTCTGCTCATTCCAAGTTG
ACTGAAGCTACTATTGCTGCCACTAAATTGGCTCAAGAGTTGGCTCCTGACATCCCTATCGACGGTGAAT
TGCAGGTTGATGCTGCTATTGTTCCAAAAGTTGCAGCTTCTAAAGCTCCAGGTTCTCCAGTTGCAGGTAA
AGCTAATGTCTTTATCTTTCCAGATTTGAACGCTGGTAACATCGCTTACAAGATTGCTCAAAGGTTGGCT
AAAGCTGAGGCTTATGGTCCTATTACTCAAGGATTAGCTAAACCAATTAATGATTTGTCAAGAGGTTGTT
CTGATGAAGACATTGTTGGTGCTATTGCTATCACTTGTGTTCAAGCAGCTGCTCAGGACAAGTAACTCGA
GGTTAATTCAAATTAATTGATATAGTTTTTTAATGAGTATTGAATCTGTTTAGAAATAATGGAATATTAT
TTTTATTTATTTATTTATATTATTGGTCGGCTCTTTTCTTCTGAAGGTCAATGACAAAATGATATGAAGG
AAATAATGATTTCTAAAATTTTACAACGTAAGATATTTTTACAAAAGCCTAGCTCATCTTTTGTCATGCA
CTATTTTACTCACGCTTGAAATTAACGGCCAGTCCACTGCGGAGTCATTTCAAAGTCATCCTAATCGATC
TATCGTTTTTGATAGCTCATTTTGGAGTTCGCGATTGTCTTCTGTTATTCACAACTGTTTTATCTAGATT
TTCTTTTATTTTTTTGATAAAACTACTACGCTAAAAATAAAATAAAAATGTATGATTTCCCTCCATTTCC
GACCAATTGTATAATTTTATATCTGCATGACTTAATAATATAATATAATACTTATAAAATACGAATAGAA
AAATTTAAACCGATGTAATGCATCCTTTTCTTTGTTGTCTTCGGATGATCTGCCGTGACAGGTGGTTCGC
GCAAATCAAACTGGATTAGAGAATTTAACACAGAAATAAAAAAGGAAGATTCAATCTTCGTTTTTGTTTT
ATATCTTACTATAAAAGTGTTTTTTTTTTAGTACGACGAGAAGTTAGAGTAATTATAAAAGGAATGCTTA
TTTAAATTTATTTCTTAGACTTCTTTTCAGACTTCTTAGCAGCCTCAGTTTGTTCCTTAACGACCTTCTT
AACAATCTTTTGTTCCTCAATCAAGAAAGCTCTGACGATTCTTTCCTTGACACAGTTGGCACATCTGGAA
CCACCGTAAGCTCTGGAAACAGTCTTGTGGGTCTTGGAGACAGTAGCGTATTGTCTTGGTCTCAAAGTGG
AAATACCTTGTAGAGCACTACCACAGTCACCACACTTTGGTCTAGTAGCCAACTTCTTAACGTGTTGGGC
ACGCAAGATACCACCTGAGCTCCAGCTTTTGTTCCCTTTAGTGAGGGTTAATTGCGCGCTTGGCGTAATC
ATGGTCATAGCTGTTTCCTGTGTGAAATTGTTATCCGCTCACAATTCCACACAACATACGAGCCGGAAGC
ATAAAGTGTAAAGCCTGGGGTGCCTAATGAGTGAGCTAACTCACATTAATTGCGTTGCGCTCACTGCCCG
CTTTCCAGTCGGGAAACCTGTCGTGCCAGCTGCATTAATGAATCGGCCAACGCGCGGGGAGAGGCGGTTT
GCGTATTGGGCGCTCTTCCGCTTCCTCGCTCACTGACTCGCTGCGCTCGGTCGTTCGGCTGCGGCGAGCG
GTATCAGCTCACTCAAAGGCGGTAATACGGTTATCCACAGAATCAGGGGATAACGCAGGAAAGAACATGT
GAGCAAAAGGCCAGCAAAAGGCCAGGAACCGTAAAAAGGCCGCGTTGCTGGCGTTTTTCCATAGGCTCCG
CCCCCCTGACGAGCATCACAAAAATCGACGCTCAAGTCAGAGGTGGCGAAACCCGACAGGACTATAAAGA
TACCAGGCGTTTCCCCCTGGAAGCTCCCTCGTGCGCTCTCCTGTTCCGACCCTGCCGCTTACCGGATACC
TGTCCGCCTTTCTCCCTTCGGGAAGCGTGGCGCTTTCTCATAGCTCACGCTGTAGGTATCTCAGTTCGGT
GTAGGTCGTTCGCTCCAAGCTGGGCTGTGTGCACGAACCCCCCGTTCAGCCCGACCGCTGCGCCTTATCC
GGTAACTATCGTCTTGAGTCCAACCCGGTAAGACACGACTTATCGCCACTGGCAGCAGCCACTGGTAACA
GGATTAGCAGAGCGAGGTATGTAGGCGGTGCTACAGAGTTCTTGAAGTGGTGGCCTAACTACGGCTACAC
TAGAAGAACAGTATTTGGTATCTGCGCTCTGCTGAAGCCAGTTACCTTCGGAAAAAGAGTTGGTAGCTCT
TGATCCGGCAAACAAACCACCGCTGGTAGCGGTGGTTTTTTTGTTTGCAAGCAGCAGATTACGCGCAGAA
AAAAAGGATCTCAAGAAGATCCTTTGATCTTTTCTACGGGGTCTGACGCTCAGTGGAACGAAAACTCACG
TTAAGGGATTTTGGTCATGAGATTATCAAAAAGGATCTTCACCTAGATCCTTTTAAATTAAAAATGAAGT
TTTAAATCAATCTAAAGTATATATGAGTAAACTTGGTCTGACAGTTACCAATGCTTAATCAGTGAGGCAC
CTATCTCAGCGATCTGTCTATTTCGTTCATCCATAGTTGCCTGACTCCCCGTCGTGTAGATAACTACGAT
ACGGGAGGGCTTACCATCTGGCCCCAGTGCTGCAATGATACCGCGAGACCCACGCTCACCGGCTCCAGAT
TTATCAGCAATAAACCAGCCAGCCGGAAGGGCCGAGCGCAGAAGTGGTCCTGCAACTTTATCCGCCTCCA
TCCAGTCTATTAATTGTTGCCGGGAAGCTAGAGTAAGTAGTTCGCCAGTTAATAGTTTGCGCAACGTTGT
TGCCATTGCTACAGGCATCGTGGTGTCACGCTCGTCGTTTGGTATGGCTTCATTCAGCTCCGGTTCCCAA
CGATCAAGGCGAGTTACATGATCCCCCATGTTGTGCAAAAAAGCGGTTAGCTCCTTCGGTCCTCCGATCG
TTGTCAGAAGTAAGTTGGCCGCAGTGTTATCACTCATGGTTATGGCAGCACTGCATAATTCTCTTACTGT
CATGCCATCCGTAAGATGCTTTTCTGTGACTGGTGAGTACTCAACCAAGTCATTCTGAGAATAGTGTATG
CGGCGACCGAGTTGCTCTTGCCCGGCGTCAATACGGGATAATACCGCGCCACATAGCAGAACTTTAAAAG
TGCTCATCATTGGAAAACGTTCTTCGGGGCGAAAACTCTCAAGGATCTTACCGCTGTTGAGATCCAGTTC
GATGTAACCCACTCGTGCACCCAACTGATCTTCAGCATCTTTTACTTTCACCAGCGTTTCTGGGTGAGCA
AAAACAGGAAGGCAAAATGCCGCAAAAAAGGGAATAAGGGCGACACGGAAATGTTGAATACTCATACTCT
TCCTTTTTCAATATTATTGAAGCATTTATCAGGGTTATTGTCTCATGAGCGGATACATATTTGAATGTAT
TTAGAAAAATAAACAAATAGGGGTTCCGCGCACATTTCCCCGAAAAGTGCCACCTGAACGAAGCATCTGT
GCTTCATTTTGTAGAACAAAAATGCAACGCGAGAGCGCTAATTTTTCAAACAAAGAATCTGAGCTGCATT
TTTACAGAACAGAAATGCAACGCGAAAGCGCTATTTTACCAACGAAGAATCTGTGCTTCATTTTTGTAAA
ACAAAAATGCAACGCGAGAGCGCTAATTTTTCAAACAAAGAATCTGAGCTGCATTTTTACAGAACAGAAA
TGCAACGCGAGAGCGCTATTTTACCAACAAAGAATCTATACTTCTTTTTTGTTCTACAAAAATGCATCCC
GAGAGCGCTATTTTTCTAACAAAGCATCTTAGATTACTTTTTTTCTCCTTTGTGCGCTCTATAATGCAGT
CTCTTGATAACTTTTTGCACTGTAGGTCCGTTAAGGTTAGAAGAAGGCTACTTTGGTGTCTATTTTCTCT
TCCATAAAAAAAGCCTGACTCCACTTCCCGCGTTTACTGATTACTAGCGAAGCTGCGGGTGCATTTTTTC
AAGATAAAGGCATCCCCGATTATATTCTATACCGATGTGGATTGCGCATACTTTGTGAACAGAAAGTGAT
AGCGTTGATGATTCTTCATTGGTCAGAAAATTATGAACGGTTTCTTCTATTTTGTCTCTATATACTACGT
ATAGGAAATGTTTACATTTTCGTATTGTTTTCGATTCACTCTATGAATAGTTCTTACTACAATTTTTTTG
TCTAAAGAGTAATACTAGAGATAAACATAAAAAATGTAGAGGTCGAGTTTAGATGCAAGTTCAAGGAGCG
AAAGGTGGATGGGTAGGTTATATAGGGATATAGCACAGAGATATATAGCAAAGAGATACTTTTGAGCAAT
GTTTGTGGAAGCGGTATTCGCAATATTTTAGTAGCTCGTTACAGTCCGGTGCGTTTTTGGTTTTTTGAAA
GTGCGTCTTCAGAGCGCTTTTGGTTTTCAAAAGCGCTCTGAAGTTCCTATACTTTCTAGAGAATAGGAAC
TTCGGAATAGGAACTTCAAAGCGTTTCCGAAAACGAGCGCTTCCGAAAATGCAACGCGAGCTGCGCACAT
ACAGCTCACTGTTCACGTCGCACCTATATCTGCGTGTTGCCTGTATATATATATACATGAGAAGAACGGC
ATAGTGCGTGTTTATGCTTAAATGCGTACTTATATGCGTCTATTTATGTAGGATGAAAGGTAGTCTAGTA
CCTCCTGTGATATTATCCCATTCCATGCGGGGTATCGTATGCTTCCTTCAGCACTACCCTTTAGCTGTTC
TATATGCTGCCACTCCTCAATTGGATTAGTCTCATCCTTCAATGCTATCATTTCCTTTGATATTGGATCA
TACTAAGAAACCATTATTATCATGACATTAACCTATAAAAATAGGCGTATCACGAGGCCCTTTCGTCTCG
CGCGTTTCGGTGATGACGGTGAAAACCTCTGACACATGCAGCTCCCGGAGACGGTCACAGCTTGTCTGTA
AGCGGATGCCGGGAGCAGACAAGCCCGTCAGGGCGCGTCAGCGGGTGTTGGCGGGTGTCGGGGCTGGCTT
AACTATGCGGCATCAGAGCAGATTGTACTGAGAGTGCACCATAGATCAACGACATTACTATATATATAAT
ATAGGAAGCATTTAATAGAACAGCATCGTAATATATGTGTACTTTGCAGTTATGACGCCAGATGGCAGTA
GTGGAAGATATTCTTTATTGAAAAATAGCTTGTCACCTTACGTACAATCTTGATCCGGAGCTTTTCTTTT
TTTGCCGATTAAGAATTAATTCGGTCGAAAAAAGAAAAGGAGAGGGCCAAGAGGGAGGGCATTGGTGACT
ATTGAGCACGTGAGTATACGTGATTAAGCACACAAAGGCAGCTTGGAGTATGTCTGTTATTAATTTCACA
GGTAGTTCTGGTCCATTGGTGAAAGTTTGCGGCTTGCAGAGCACAGAGGCCGCAGAATGTGCTCTAGATT
CCGATGCTGACTTGCTGGGTATTATATGTGTGCCCAATAGAAAGAGAACAATTGACCCGGTTATTGCAAG
GAAAATTTCAAGTCTTGTAAAAGCATATAAAAATAGTTCAGGCACTCCGAAATACTTGGTTGGCGTGTTT
CGTAATCAACCTAAGGAGGATGTTTTGGCTCTGGTCAATGATTACGGCATTGATATCGTCCAACTGCATG
GAGATGAGTCGTGGCAAGAATACCAAGAGTTCCTCGGTTTGCCAGTTATTAAAAGACTCGTATTTCCAAA
AGACTGCAACATACTACTCAGTGCAGCTTCACAGAAACCTCATTCGTTTATTCCCTTGTTTGATTCAGAA
GCAGGTGGGACAGGTGAACTTTTGGATTGGAACTCGATTTCTGACTGGGTTGGAAGGCAAGAGAGCCCCG
AAAGCTTACATTTTATGTTAGCTGGTGGACTGACGCCAGAAAATGTTGGTGATGCGCTTAGATTAAATGG
CGTTATTGGTGTTGATGTAAGCGGAGGTGTGGAGACAAATGGTGTAAAAGACTCTAACAAAATAGCAAAT
TTCGTCAAAAATGCTAAGAAATAGGTTATTACTGAGTAGTATTTATTTAAGTATTGTTTGTGCACTTGCC
GATCTATGCGGTGTGAAATACCGCACAGATGCGTAAGGAGAAAATACCGCATCAGGAAATTGTAAGCGTT
AATATTTTGTTAAAATTCGCGTTAAATTTTTGTTAAATCAGCTCATTTTTTAACCAATAGGCCGAAATCG
GCAAAATCCCTTATAAATCAAAAGAATAGACCGAGATAGGGT
[37 nt withheld, positions 10963-10999]
AAAGAACGTGGACTCCAACGTCAAAGG
[49 nt withheld, positions 11027-11075]
T
[91 nt withheld, positions 11077-11167]
G
[124 nt withheld, positions 11169-11292]
CCATTCGCCATTCAGGCTGCGCAACTGTTGGGAAGGGCGATCGGTGCGGGCCTCTTCGCTATTACGCCAG
CTGGCGAAAGGGGGATGTGCTGCAAGGCGATTAAGTTGGGTAACGCCAGGGTTTTCCCAGTCACGACGTT
GTAAAACGACGGCCAGTGAGCGCGCGTAATACGACTCACTATAGGGCGAATTGACTAGTCTTTTTTCCTT
TTTTTTTCTTTTCTTACTCTGTTAATCACTTTCTTTCCTTTTTCTTCATATTGTCGTCTTGTTCATTTTC
GTTCAATTGATAATGTATATAAATCTTTCCTAAGTATCTCTTGATTGCCATTTTTTTCTTTCCAAGTTTC
CTTGTTATGAAACGTTTCAATGTTTTAAAATATATCAGAACAACAAAAGCAAATATACAAACCATCGCAA
TGCCTTTGACCACAAAACCTTTATCTTTGAAAATCAACGCCGCTCTATTCGATGTTGACGGTACCATCAT
CATCTCTCAGAATACCCTCCTTGACAGTCTTGACGTGCGCAGCTCAGGGGCATGATGTGACTGTCGCCCG
TACATTTAGCCCATACATCCCCATGTATAATCATTTGCATCCATACATTTTGATGGCCGCACGGCGCGAA
GCAAAAATTACGGCTCCTCGCTGCGGACCTGCGAGCAGGGAAACGCTCCCCTCACAGACGCGTTGAATTG
TCCCCACGCCGCGCCCCTGTAGAGAAATATAAAAGGTTAGGATTTGCCACTGAGGTTCTTCTTTCATATA
CTTCCTTTTAAAATCTTGCTAGGATACAGTTCTCACATCACATCCGAACATAAACAACCATGGGTAAAAA
GCCTGAACTCACCGCGACGTCTGTCGAGAAGTTTCTGATCGAAAAGTTCGACAGCGTCTCCGACCTGATG
CAGCTCTCGGAGGGCGAAGAATCTCGTGCTTTCAGCTTCGATGTAGGAGGGCGTGGATATGTCCTGCGGG
TAAATAGCTGCGCCGATGGTTTCTACAAAGATCGTTATGTTTATCGGCACTTTGCATCGGCCGCGCTCCC
GATTCCGGAAGTGCTTGACATTGGGGAATTCAGCGAGAGCCTGACCTATTGCATCTCCCGCCGTGCACAG
GGTGTCACGTTGCAAGACCTGCCTGAAACCGAACTGCCCGCTGTTCTGCAGCCGGTCGCGGAGGCCATGG
ATGCGATCGCTGCGGCCGATCTTAGCCAGACGAGCGGGTTCGGCCCATTCGGACCGCAAGGAATCGGTCA
ATACACTACATGGCGTGATTTCATATGCGCGATTGCTGATCCCCATGTGTATCACTGGCAAACTGTGATG
GACGACACCGTCAGTGCGTCCATCGCGCAGGCTCTCGATGAGCTGATGCTTTGGGCCGAGGACTGCCCCG
AAGTCCGGCACCTCGTGCACGCGGATTTCGGCTCCAACAATGTCCTGACGGACAATGGCCGCATAACAGC
GGTCATTGACTGGAGCGAGGCGATGTTCGGGGATTCCCAATACGAGGTCGCCAACATCTTCTTCTGGAGG
CCGTGGTTGGCTTGTATGGAGCAGCAGACGCGCTACTTCGAGCGGAGGCATCCGGAGCTTGCAGGATCGC
CGCGGCTCCGGGCGTATATGCTCCGCATTGGTCTTGACCAACTCTATCAGAGCTTGGTTGACGGCAATTT
CGATGATGCAGCTTGGGCGCAGGGTCGATGCGACGCAATCGTCCGATCCGGAGCCGGGACTGTCGGGCGT
ACACAAATCGCCCGCAGAAGCGCGGCCGTCTGGACCGATGGCTGTGTAGAAGTACTCGCCGATAGTGGAA
ACCGACGCCCCAGCACTCGTCCGAGGGCAAAGGAATAATCAGTACTGACAATAAAAAGATTCTTGTTTTC
AAGAACTTGTCATTTGTATAGTTTTTTTATATTGTAGTTGTTCTATTTTAATCAAATGTTAGCGTGATTT
ATATTTTTTTTCGCCTCGACATCATCTGCCCAGATGCGAAGTTAAGTGCGCAGAAAGTAATATCATGCGT
CAATCGTATGTGAATGCTGGTCGCTATACTGCTGTCGATTCGATACTAACGAGATCTAATCCTACTCTTG
CCGTTGCCATCCAAAATGAGC
